>Addgene plasmid #119189 | Desmoplakin I acceptor only control (F40-based tension sensor) | addgene full sequence | sequence record 230531 | Addgene NGS Result
GGATCCCTATACAGTTGAAGTCGGAAGTTTACATACACTTAAGTTGGAGTCATTAAAACTCGTTTTTCAA
CTACTCCACAAATTTCTTGTTAACAAACAATAGTTTTGGCAAGTCAGTTAGGACATCTACTTTGTGCATG
ACACAAGTCATTTTTCCAACAATTGTTTACAGACAGATTATTTCACTTATAATTCACTGTATCACAATTC
CAGTGGGTCAGAAGTTTACATACACTAAGTTCGACTCCTCTGCAGAATGCGGCGATGTTTCGGTAAGGGG
TCCGCTATCTAGACGAGTTTACTCCCTATCAGTGATAGAGAACGTATGTCGAGTTTACTCCCTATCAGTG
ATAGAGAACGATGTCGAGTTTACTCCCTATCAGTGATAGAGAACGTATGTCGAGTTTACTCCCTATCAGT
GATAGAGAACGTATGTCGAGTTTACTCCCTATCAGTGATAGAGAACGTATGTCGAGTTTATCCCTATCAG
TGATAGAGAACGTATGTCGAGTTTACTCCCTATCAGTGATAGAGAACGTATGTCGATTAGGCGTGTACGG
TGGGCGCCTATAAAAGCAGAGCTCGTTTAGTGAACCGTCAGATCGCCTGGAGCCAATTCCAACTCTTTTG
CCTTATACCTACTTTCCGTACCACTTCCTACCCTCGAAAGGCCTCTGCGGCCGCGTCAACAGCCCCTGCT
CCTTGGGCCCCTCCATGCCATGCCGTAATCTCTCCCACCCGACCAACACCAACACCCAGCTCCGACGCAG
CTCCTCTGCGCCCTTGCCGCCCTCCGAGCCACAGCTTTCCTCCCGCTCCTGCCCCCGGCCCGTCGCCGTC
TCCGCGCTCGCAGCGGCCTCGGGAGGGCCCAGGTAGCGAGCAGCGACCTCGCGAGCCTTCCGCACTCCCG
CCCGGTTCCCCGGCCGTCCGCCTATCCTTGGCCCCCTCCGCTTTCTCCGCGCCGGCCCGCCTCGCTTATG
CCTCGGCGCTGAGCCGCTCTCCCGATTGCCCGCCGACATGAGCTGCAACGGAGGCTCCCACCCGCGGATC
AACACTCTGGGCCGCATGATCCGCGCCGAGTCTGGCCCGGACCTGCGCTACGAGGTGACCAGCGGCGGCG
GGGGCACCAGCAGGATGTACTATTCTCGGCGCGGCGTGATCACCGACCAGAACTCGGACGGCTACTGTCA
AACCGGCACGATGTCCAGGCACCAGAACCAGAACACCATCCAGGAGCTGCTGCAGAACTGCTCCGACTGC
TTGATGCGAGCAGAGCTCATCGTGCAGCCTGAATTGAAGTATGGAGATGGAATACAACTGACTCGGAGTC
GAGAATTGGATGAGTGTTTTGCCCAGGCCAATGACCAAATGGAAATCCTCGACAGCTTGATCAGAGAGAT
GCGGCAGATGGGCCAGCCCTGTGATGCTTACCAGAAAAGGCTTCTTCAGCTCCAAGAGCAAATGCGAGCC
CTTTATAAAGCCATCAGTGTCCCTCGAGTCCGCAGGGCCAGCTCCAAGGGTGGTGGAGGCTACACTTGTC
AGAGTGGCTCTGGCTGGGATGAGTTCACCAAACATGTCACCAGTGAATGTTTGGGGTGGATGAGGCAGCA
AAGGGCGGAGATGGACATGGTGGCCTGGGGTGTGGACCTGGCCTCAGTGGAGCAGCACATTAACAGCCAC
CGGGGCATCCACAACTCCATCGGCGACTATCGCTGGCAGCTGGACAAAATCAAAGCCGACCTGCGCGAGA
AATCTGCGATCTACCAGTTGGAGGAGGAGTATGAAAACCTGCTGAAAGCGTCCTTTGAGAGGATGGATCA
CCTGCGACAGCTGCAGAACATCATTCAGGCCACGTCCAGGGAGATCATGTGGATCAATGACTGCGAGGAG
GAGGAGCTGCTGTACGACTGGAGCGACAAGAACACCAACATCGCTCAGAAACAGGAGGCCTTCTCCATAC
GCATGAGTCAACTGGAAGTTAAAGAAAAAGAGCTCAATAAGCTGAAACAAGAAAGTGACCAACTTGTCCT
CAATCAGCATCCAGCTTCAGACAAAATTGAGGCCTATATGGACACTCTGCAGACGCAGTGGAGTTGGATT
CTTCAGATCACCAAGTGCATTGATGTTCATCTGAAAGAAAATGCTGCCTACTTTCAGTTTTTTGAAGAGG
CGCAGTCTACTGAAGCATACCTGAAGGGGCTCCAGGACTCCATCAGGAAGAAGTACCCCTGCGACAAGAA
CATGCCCCTGCAGCACCTGCTGGAACAGATCAAGGAGCTGGAGAAAGAACGAGAGAAAATCCTTGAATAC
AAGCGTCAGGTGCAGAACTTGGTAAACAAGTCTAAGAAGATTGTACAGCTGAAGCCTCGTAACCCAGACT
ACAGAAGCAATAAACCCATTATTCTCAGAGCTCTCTGTGACTACAAACAAGATCAGAAAATCGTGCATAA
GGGGGATGAGTGTATCCTGAAGGACAACAACGAGCGCAGCAAGTGGTACGTGACGGGCCCGGGAGGCGTT
GACATGCTTGTTCCCTCTGTGGGGCTGATCATCCCTCCTCCGAACCCACTGGCCGTGGACCTCTCTTGCA
AGATTGAGCAGTACTACGAAGCCATCTTGGCTCTGTGGAACCAGCTCTACATCAACATGAAGAGCCTGGT
GTCCTGGCACTACTGCATGATTGACATAGAGAAGATCAGGGCCATGACAATCGCCAAGCTGAAAACAATG
CGGCAGGAAGATTACATGAAGACGATAGCCGACCTTGAGTTACATTACCAAGAGTTCATCAGAAATAGCC
AAGGCTCAGAGATGTTTGGAGATGATGACAAGCGGAAAATACAGTCTCAGTTCACCGATGCCCAGAAGCA
TTACCAGACCCTGGTCATTCAGCTCCCTGGCTATCCCCAGCACCAGACAGTGACCACAACTGAAATCACT
CATCATGGAACCTGCCAAGATGTCAACCATAATAAAGTAATTGAAACCAACAGAGAAAATGACAAGCAAG
AAACATGGATGCTGATGGAGCTGCAGAAGATTCGCAGGCAGATAGAGCACTGCGAGGGCAGGATGACTCT
CAAAAACCTCCCTCTAGCAGACCAGGGGTCTTCTCACCACATCACAGTGAAAATTAACGAGCTTAAGAGT
GTGCAGAATGATTCACAAGCAATTGCTGAGGTTCTCAACCAGCTTAAAGATATGCTTGCCAACTTCAGAG
GTTCTGAAAAGTACTGCTATTTACAGAATGAAGTATTTGGACTATTTCAGAAACTGGAAAATATCAATGG
TGTTACAGATGGCTACTTAAATAGCTTATGCACAGTAAGGGCACTGCTCCAGGCTATTCTCCAAACAGAA
GACATGTTAAAGGTTTATGAAGCCAGGCTCACTGAGGAGGAAACTGTCTGCCTGGACCTGGATAAAGTGG
AAGCTTACCGCTGTGGACTGAAGAAAATAAAAAATGACTTGAACTTGAAGAAGTCGTTGTTGGCCACTAT
GAAGACAGAACTACAGAAAGCCCAGCAGATCCACTCTCAGACTTCACAGCAGTATCCACTTTATGATCTG
GACTTGGGCAAGTTCGGTGAAAAAGTCACACAGCTGACAGACCGCTGGCAAAGGATAGATAAACAGATCG
ACTTTAGATTATGGGACCTGGAGAAACAAATCAAGCAATTGAGGAATTATCGTGATAACTATCAGGCTTT
CTGCAAGTGGCTCTATGATGCTAAACGCCGCCAGGATTCCTTAGAATCCATGAAATTTGGAGATTCCAAC
ACAGTCATGCGGTTTTTGAATGAGCAGAAGAACTTGCACAGTGAAATATCTGGCAAACGAGACAAATCAG
AGGAAGTACAAAAAATTGCTGAACTTTGCGCCAATTCAATTAAGGATTATGAGCTCCAGCTGGCCTCATA
CACCTCAGGACTGGAAACTCTGCTGAACATACCTATCAAGAGGACCATGATTCAGTCCCCTTCTGGGGTG
ATTCTGCAAGAGGCTGCAGATGTTCATGCTCGGTACATTGAACTACTTACAAGATCTGGAGACTATTACA
GGTTCTTAAGTGAGATGCTGAAGAGTTTGGAAGATCTGAAGCTGAAAAATACCAAGATCGAAGTTTTGGA
AGAGGAGCTCAGACTGGCCCGAGATGCCAACTCGGAAAACTGTAATAAGAACAAATTCCTGGATCAGAAC
CTGCAGAAATACCAGGCAGAGTGTTCCCAGTTCAAAGCGAAGCTTGCGAGCCTGGAGGAGCTGAAGAGAC
AGGCTGAGCTGGATGGGAAGTCGGCTAAGCAAAATCTAGACAAGTGCTACGGCCAAATAAAAGAACTCAA
TGAGAAGATCACCCGACTGACTTATGAGATTGAAGATGAAAAGAGAAGAAGAAAATCTGTGGAAGACAGA
TTTGACCAACAGAAGAATGACTATGACCAACTGCAGAAAGCAAGGCAATGTGAAAAGGAGAACCTTGGTT
GGCAGAAATTAGAGTCTGAGAAAGCCATCAAGGAGAAGGAGTACGAGATTGAAAGGTTGAGGGTTCTACT
GCAGGAAGAAGGCACCCGGAAGAGAGAATATGAAAATGAGCTGGCAAAGGTAAGAAACCACTATAATGAG
GAGATGAGTAATTTAAGGAACAAGTATGAAACAGAGATTAACATTACGAAGACCACCATCAAGGAGATAT
CCATGCAAAAAGAGGATGATTCCAAAAATCTTAGAAACCAGCTTGATAGACTTTCAAGGGAAAATCGAGA
TCTGAAGGATGAAATTGTCAGGCTCAATGACAGCATCTTGCAGGCCACTGAGCAGCGAAGGCGAGCTGAA
GAAAACGCCCTTCAGCAAAAGGCCTGTGGCTCTGAGATAATGCAGAAGAAGCAGCATCTGGAGATAGAAC
TGAAGCAGGTCATGCAGCAGCGCTCTGAGGACAATGCCCGGCACAAGCAGTCCCTGGAGGAGGCTGCCAA
GACCATTCAGGACAAAAATAAGGAGATCGAGAGACTCAAAGCTGAGTTTCAGGAGGAGGCCAAGCGCCGC
TGGGAATATGAAAATGAACTGAGTAAGGTAAGAAACAATTATGATGAGGAGATCATTAGCTTAAAAAATC
AGTTTGAGACCGAGATCAACATCACCAAGACCACCATCCACCAGCTCACCATGCAGAAGGAAGAGGATAC
CAGTGGCTACCGGGCTCAGATAGACAATCTCACCCGAGAAAACAGGAGCTTATCTGAAGAAATAAAGAGG
CTGAAGAACACTCTAACCCAGACCACAGAGAATCTCAGGAGGGTGGAAGAAGACATCCAACAGCAAAAGG
CCACTGGCTCTGAGGTGTCTCAGAGGAAACAGCAGCTGGAGGTTGAGCTGAGACAAGTCACTCAGATGCG
AACAGAGGAGAGCGTAAGATATAAGCAATCTCTTGATGATGCTGCCAAAACCATCCAGGATAAAAACAAG
GAGATAGAAAGGTTAAAACAACTGATCGACAAAGAAACAAATGACCGGAAATGCCTGGAAGATGAAAACG
CGAGATTACAAAGGGTCCAGTATGACCTGCAGAAAGCAAACAGTAGTGCGACGGAGACAATAAACAAACT
GAAGGTTCAGGAGCAAGAACTGACACGCCTGAGGATCGACTATGAAAGGGTTTCCCAGGAGAGGACTGTG
AAGGACCAGGATATCACGCGGTTCCAGAACTCTCTGAAAGAGCTGCAGCTGCAGAAGCAGAAGGTGGAAG
AGGAGCTGAATCGGCTGAAGAGGACCGCGTCAGAAGACTCCTGCAAGAGGAAGAAGCTGGAGGAAGAGCT
GGAAGGCATGAGGAGGTCGCTGAAGGAGCAAGCCATCAAAATCACCAACCTGACCCAGCAGCTGGAGCAG
GCATCCATTGTTAAGAAGAGGAGTGAGGATGACCTCCGGCAGCAGAGGGACGTGCTGGATGGCCACCTGA
GGGAAAAGCAGAGGACCCAGGAAGAGCTGAGGAGGCTCTCTTCTGAGGTCGAGGCCCTGAGGCGGCAGTT
ACTCCAGGAACAGGAAAGTGTCAAACAAGCTCACTTGAGGAATGAGCATTTCCAGAAGGCGATAGAAGAT
AAAAGCAGAAGCTTAAATGAAAGCAAAATAGAAATTGAGAGGCTGCAGTCTCTCACAGAGAACCTGACCA
AGGAGCACTTGATGTTAGAAGAAGAACTGCGGAACCTGAGGCTGGAGTACGATGACCTGAGGAGAGGACG
AAGCGAAGCGGACAGTGATAAAAATGCAACCATCTTGGAACTAAGGAGCCAGCTGCAGATCAGCAACAAC
CGGACCCTGGAACTGCAGGGGCTGATTAATGATTTACAGAGAGAGAGGGAAAATTTGAGACAGGAAATTG
AGAAATTCCAAAAGCAGGCTTTAGAGGCATCTAATAGGATTCAGGAATCAAAGAATCAGTGTACTCAGGT
GGTACAGGAAAGAGAGAGCCTTCTGGTGAAAATCAAAGTCCTGGAGCAAGACAAGGCAAGGCTGCAGAGG
CTGGAGGATGAGCTGAATCGTGCAAAATCAACTCTAGAGGCAGAAACCAGGGTGAAACAGCGCCTGGAGT
GTGAGAAACAGCAAATTCAGAATGACCTGAATCAGTGGAAGACTCAATATTCCCGCAAGGAGGAGGCTAT
TAGGAAGATAGAATCGGAAAGAGAAAAGAGTGAGAGAGAGAAGAACAGTCTTAGGAGTGAGATCGAAAGA
CTCCAAGCAGAGATCAAGAGAATTGAAGAGAGGTGCAGGCGTAAGCTGGAGGATTCTACCAGGGAGACAC
AGTCACAGTTAGAAACAGAACGCTCCCGATATCAGAGGGAGATTGATAAACTCAGACAGCGCTTAATTAA
GGGAAGCGGCGGAACCGGATCGACTAGCGGGGGTAGCGGGGGAAGCACGGGGGGAGGAACTGGCGCCGTG
AGCAAGGGCGAGGAGACCACAATGGGCGTAATCAAGCCCGACATGAAGATCAAGCTGAAGATGGAGGGCA
ACGTGAATGGCCACGCCTTCGTGATCGAGGGCGAGGGCGAGGGCAAGCCCTACGACGGCACCAACACCAT
CAACCTGGAGGTGAAGGAGGGAGCCCCCCTGCCCTTCTCCTACGACATTCTGACCACCGCGTTCGCCGGC
GGCAACAGGGCCTTCACCAAGTACCCCGACGACATCCCCAACTACTTCAAGCAGTCCTTCCCCGAGGGCT
ACTCTTGGGAGCGCACCATGACCTTCGAGGACAAGGGCATCGTGAAGGTGAAGTCCGACATCTCCATGGA
GGAGGACTCCTTCATCTACGAGATACACCTCAAGGGCGAGAACTTCCCCCCCAACGGCCCCGTGATGCAG
AAGAAGACCACCGGCTGGGACGCCTCCACCGAGAGGATGTACGTGCGCGACGGCGTGCTGAAGGGCGACG
TCAAGCACAAGCTGCTGCTGGAGGGCGGCGGCCACCACCGCGTTGACTTCAAGACCATCTACAGGGCCAA
GAAGGCGGTGAAGCTGCCCGACTATCACTTTGTGGACCACCGCATCGAGATCCTGAACCACGACAAGGAC
TACAACAAGGTGACCGTTTACGAGAGCGCCGTGGCCCGCAACTCCACCGACGGCATGGACGAGCTGTACA
AGGGGCCAGGTGGTGCAGGGCCAGGTGGTGCAGGGCCAGGTGGTGCAGGGCCAGGTGGTGCAGGGCCCGG
TGGTGCAGGTCCAGGTGGTGCAGGTCCAGGTGGTGCAGGTCCAGGTGGTGCTATGGTGAGCAAGGGCGAG
GAGCTGTTCACCGGGGTGGTGCCCATCCTGGTCGAGCTGGACGGCGACGTAAACGGCCACAAGTTCAGCG
TGTCCGGCGAGGGCGAGGGCGATGCCACCTACGGCAAGCTGACCCTGAAGTTCATCTGCACCACCGGCAA
GCTGCCCGTGCCCTGGCCCACCCTCGTGACCACCTTCGGCTACGGCCTGCAGTGCTTCGCCCGCTACCCC
GACCACATGAAGCAGCACGACTTCTTCAAGTCCGCCATGCCCGAAGGCTACGTCCAGGAGCGCACCATCT
TCTTCAAGGACGACGGCAACTACAAGACCCGCGCCGAGGTGAAGTTCGAGGGCGACACCCTGGTGAACCG
CATCGAGCTGAAGGGCATCGACTTCAAGGAGGACGGCAACATCCTGGGGCACAAGCTGGAGTACAACTAC
AACAGCCACAACGTCTATATCATGGCCGACAAGCAGAAGAACGGCATCAAGGTGAACTTCAAGATCCGCC
ACAACATCGAGGACGGCAGCGTGCAGCTCGCCGACCACTACCAGCAGAACACCCCCATCGGCGACGGCCC
CGTGCTGCTGCCCGACAACCACTACCTGAGCTACCAGTCCAAACTGAGCAAAGACCCCAACGAGAAGCGC
GATCACATGGTCCTGCTGGAGTTCGTGACCGCCGCCGGGATCACTCTCGGCATGGACGAGCTGTACAAGG
GCACCGGAGGTGGCACTAGCGGAGGCTCAGGCGGATCGACCTCCGGAACTGGAGGTTCCGGTAGCGGCCG
CCCATATGGGTCCCATCGAGAGACCCAGACTGAGTGTGAGTGG
[738 nt withheld, positions 8584-9321]
AGAAGCATGTCCTTCCAAGGAATCAGACAACCTGTGACCGTCACTGAGCTAGTAGATTCTGGTATATTGA
GACCGTCCACTGTCAATGAACTGGAATCTGGTCAGATTTCTTATGACGAGGTTGGTGAGAGAATTAAGGA
CTTCCTCCAGGGTTCAAGCTGCATAGCAGGCATATACAATGAGACCACAAAACAGAAGCTTGGCATTTAT
GAGGCCATGAAAATTGGCTTAGTCCGACCTGGTACTGCTCTGGAGTTGCTGGAAGCCCAAGCAGCTACTG
GCTTTATAGTGGATCCTGTTAGCAACTTGAGGTTACCAGTGGAGGAAGCCTACAAGAGAGGTCTGGTGGG
CATTGAGTTCAAAGAGAAGCTCCTGTCTGCAGAACGAGCTGTCACTGGGTATAATGATCCTGAAACAGGA
AACATCATCTCTTTGTTCCAAGCCATGAATAAGGAACTCATCGAAAAGGGCCACGGTATTCGCTTATTAG
AAGCACAGATCGCAACCGGGGGGATCATTGACCCAAAGGAGAGCCATCGTTTACCAGTTGACATAGCATA
TAAGAGGGGCTATTTCAATGAGGAACTCAGTGAGATTCTCTCAGATCCAAGTGATGATACCAAAGGATTT
TTTGACCCCAACACTGAAGAAAATCTTACCTATCTGCAACTAAAAGAAAGATGCATTAAGGATGAGGAAA
CAGGGCTCTGTCTTCTGCCTCTGAAAGAAAAGAAGAAACAGGTGCAGACATCACAAAAGAATACCCTCAG
GAAGCGTAGAGTGGTCATAGTTGACCCAGAAACCAATAAAGAAATGTCTGTTCAGGAGGCCTACAAGAAG
GGCCTAATTGATTATGAAACCTTCAAAGAACTGTGTGAGCAGGAATGTGAATGGGAAGAAATAACCATCA
CGGGATCAGATGGCTCCACCAGGGTGGTCCTGGTAGATAGAAAGACAGGCAGTCAGTATGATATTCAAGA
TGCTATTGACAAGGGCCTTGTTGACAGGAAGTTCTTTGATCAGTACCGATCCGGCAGCCTCAGCCTCACT
CAATTTGCTGACATGATCTCCTTGAAAAATGGTGTCGGCACCAGCAGCAGCATGGGCAGTGGTGTCAGCG
ATGATGTTTTTAGCAGCTCCCGACATGAATCAGTAAGTAAGATTTCCACCATATCCAGCGTCAGGAATTT
AACCATAAGGAGCAGCTCTTTTTCAGACACCCTGGAAGAATCGAGCCCCATTGCAGCCATCTTTGACACA
GAAAACCTGGAGAAAATCTCCATTACAGAAGGTATAGAGCGGGGCATCGTTGACAGCATCACGGGTCAGA
GGCTTCTGGAGGCTCAGGCCTGCACAGGTGGCATCATCCACCCAACCACGGGCCAGAAGCTGTCACTTCA
GGACGCAGTCTCCCAGGGTGTGATTGACCAAGACATGGCCACCAGGCTGAAGCCTGCTCAGAAAGCCTTC
ATAGGCTTCGAGGGTGTGAAGGGAAAGAAGAAGATGTCAGCAGCAGAGGCAGTGAAAGAAAAATGGCTCC
CGTATGAGGCTGGCCAGCGCTTCCTGGAGTTCCAGTACCTCACGGGAGGTCTTGTTGACCCGGAAGTGCA
TGGGAGGATAAGCACCGAAGAAGCCATCCGGAAGGGGTTCATAGATGGCCGCGCCGCACAGAGGCTGCAA
GACACCAGCAGCTATGCCAAAATCCTGACCTGCCCCAAAACCAAATTAAAAATATCCTATAAGGATGCCA
TAAATCGCTCCATGGTAGAAGATATCACTGGGCTGCGCCTTCTGGAAGCCGCCTCCGTGTCGTCCAAGGG
CTTACCCAGCCCTTACAACATGTCTTCGGCTCCGGGGTCCCGCTCCGGCTCCCGCTCGGGATCTCGCTCC
GGATCTCGCTCCGGGTCCCGCAGTGGGTCCCGGAGAGGAAGCTTTGACGCCACAGGGAATTCTTCCTACT
CTTATTCCTACTCATTTAGCAGTAGTTCTATTGGGCACTAGGCTAGCGGCCTGTCAGGCCAAGCTTCCAT
CGATAGACATGATAAGATACATTGATGAGTTTGGACAAACCACAACAAGAATGCAGTGAAAAAAATGCTT
TATTTGTGAAATTTGTGATGCTATTGCTTTATTTGTAACCATTATAAGCTGCAATAAACAAGTTAACAAC
AACAATTGCATTCATTTTATGTTTCAGGTTCAGGGGGAGATGTGGGAGGTTTTTTAAAGCAAGTAAAACC
TCTACAAATGTGGTACCTAGGCGAGACCCTGTCTCACAAAATAAAGTAAGCCCGGACTGAGTGCGGAAAG
GCGGGCCTGGCGGGTCTGGTCTCCCCATGCGGGCCACCAGAGGCCCTGCAGCCTTCAGTCGCTTGAAGGG
GTAATGGCGCTTCCACTCACAAACATGGCGGACAGAGCGTGTGAACGAGATGAACAGCCCCTCAAAAATA
TGGCCGCCGAGGCTGGACGGCCGTGCCCCAGCAGCACCGCCTCCGCGCCCCACGTGATCTCTCGCCGGGC
ACAGCGCTGACCGCGGAGGTCCAACCGGAAGAATGTCCGGATTGGACATTCGGAAGAGGGCCCGCCTTCC
CTGGGGAATCTCTGCGCACGCGCAGAACGCTTCGACCAATGAAAACACAGGAAGCCGTCCGCGCAACCGC
GTTGCGTCACTTCTGCCGCCCCTGTTTCAAGGTATATAGCCGTAGACGGAACTTCGCCTTTCTCTCGGCC
TTAGCGCCATTTTTTTGGGTGAGTGTTTTTTGGTTCCTGCGTTGGGATTCCGTGTACAATCCATAGACAT
CTGACCTCGGCACTTAGCATCATCACAGCAAACTAACTGTAGCCTTTCTCTCTTTCCCTGTAGAAACCTC
TGCACCTGAGGCCACCATGTCTAGACTGGACAAGAGCAAAGTCATAAACGGCGCTCTGGAATTACTCAAT
GGAGTCGGTATCGAAGGCCTGACGACAAGGAAACTCGCTCAAAAGCTGGGAGTTGAGCAGCCTACCCTGT
ACTGGCACGTGAAGAACAAGCGGGCCCTGCTCGATGCCCTGCCAATCGAGATGCTGGACAGGCATCATAC
CCACTTCTGCCCCCTGGAAGGCGAGTCATGGCAAGACTTTCTGCGGAACAACGCCAAGTCATTCCGCTGT
GCTCTCCTCTCACATCGCGACGGGGCTAAAGTGCATCTCGGCACCCGCCCAACAGAGAAACAGTACGAAA
CCCTGGAAAATCAGCTCGCGTTCCTGTGTCAGCAAGGCTTCTCCCTGGAGAACGCACTGTACGCTCTGTC
CGCCGTGGGCCACTTTACACTGGGCTGCGTATTGGAGGAACAGGAGCATCAAGTAGCAAAAGAGGAAAGA
GAGACACCTACCACCGATTCTATGCCCCCACTTCTGAGACAAGCAATTGAGCTGTTCGACCGGCAGGGAG
CCGAACCTGCCTTCCTTTTCGGCCTGGAACTAATCATATGTGGCCTGGAGAAACAGCTAAAGTGCGAAAG
CGGCGGGCCGGCCGACGCCCTTGACGATTTTGACTTAGACATGCTCCCAGCCGATGCCCTTGACGACTTT
GACCTTGATATGCTGCCTGCTGACGCTCTTGACGATTTTGACCTTGACATGCTCCCCGGGTCCGGCGCTA
CTAACTTCAGCCTGCTGAAGCAGGCTGGTGACGTCGAGGAGAATCCTGGTCCCATGACCGAGTACAAGCC
CACGGTGCGCCTCGCCACCCGCGACGACGTCCCCAGGGCCGTACGCACCCTCGCCGCCGCGTTCGCCGAC
TACCCCGCCACGCGCCACACCGTCGATCCGGACCGCCACATCGAGCGGGTCACCGAGCTGCAAGAACTCT
TCCTCACGCGCGTCGGGCTCGACATCGGCAAGGTGTGGGTCGCGGACGACGGCGCCGCGGTGGCGGTCTG
GACCACGCCGGAGAGCGTCGAAGCGGGGGCGGTGTTCGCCGAGATCGGCCCGCGCATGGCCGAGTTGAGC
GGTTCCCGGCTGGCCGCGCAGCAACAGATGGAAGGCCTCCTGGCGCCGCACCGGCCCAAGGAGCCCGCGT
GGTTCCTGGCCACCGTCGGCGTCTCGCCCGACCACCAGGGCAAGGGTCTGGGCAGCGCCGTCGTGCTCCC
CGGAGTGGAGGCGGCCGAGCGCGCCGGGGTGCCCGCCTTCCTGGAGACCTCCGCGCCCCGCAACCTCCCC
TTCTACGAGCGGCTCGGCTTCACCGTCACCGCCGACGTCGAGGTGCCCGAAGGACCGCGCACCTGGTGCA
TGACCCGCAAGCCCGGTGCCTGATTCGAAGGCCTGTCGTGAAGCTTGGGGATCAATTCTCTAGAGCTCGC
TGATCAGCCTCGACTGTGCCTTCTAGTTGCCAGCCATCTGTTGTTTGCCCCTCCCCCGTGCCTTCCTTGA
CCCTGGAAGGTGCCACTCCCACTGTCCTTTCCTAATAAAATGAGGAAATTGCATCGCATTGTCTGAGTAG
GTGTCATTCTATTCTGGGGGGTGGGGTGGGGCAGGACAGCAAGGGGGAGGATTGGGAAGACAATAGCAGG
CATGCTGGGGATGCGGTGGGCTCTATGGCTTCTGAGGCGGAAAGAACCAGCTGGGCCTACTAGCTACTCG
GGACCCCTTACCGAAACATCGCCGCATTCTGCAGAGGAGTCGAGTGTATGTAAACTTCTGACCCACTGGG
AATGTGATGAAAGAAATAAAAGCTGAAATGAATCATTCTCTCTACTATTATTCTGATATTTCACATTCTT
AAAATAAAGTGGTGATCCTAACTGACCTAAGACAGGGAATTTTTACTAGGATTAAATGTCAGGAATTGTG
AAAAAGTGAGTTTAAATGTATTTGGCTAAGGTGTATGTAAACTTCCGACTTCAACTGTATAGGGATCCGC
TTCCTCGCTCACTGACTCGCTGCGCTCGGTCGTTCGGCTGCGGCGAGCGGTATCAGCTCACTCAAAGGCG
GTAATACGGTTATCCACAGAATCAGGGGATAACGCAGGAAAGAACATGTGAGCAAAAGGCCAGCAAAAGG
CCAGGAACCGTAAAAAGGCCGCGTTGCTGGCGTTTTTCCATAGGCTCCGCCCCCCTGACGAGCATCACAA
AAATCGACGCTCAAGTCAGAGGTGGCGAAACCCGACAGGACTATAAAGATACCAGGCGTTTCCCCCTGGA
AGCTCCCTCGTGCGCTCTCCTGTTCCGACCCTGCCGCTTACCGGATACCTGTCCGCCTTTCTCCCTTCGG
GAAGCGTGGCGCTTTCTCATAGCTCACGCTGTAGGTATCTCAGTTCGGTGTAGGTCGTTCGCTCCAAGCT
GGGCTGTGTGCACGAACCCCCCGTTCAGCCCGACCGCTGCGCCTTATCCGGTAACTATCGTCTTGAGTCC
AACCCGGTAAGACACGACTTATCGCCACTGGCAGCAGCCACTGGTAACAGGATTAGCAGAGCGAGGTATG
TAGGCGGTGCTACAGAGTTCTTGAAGTGGTGGCCTAACTACGGCTACACTAGAAGAACAGTATTTGGTAT
CTGCGCTCTGCTGAAGCCAGTTACCTTCGGAAAAAGAGTTGGTAGCTCTTGATCCGGCAAACAAACCACC
GCTGGTAGCGGTGGTTTTTTTGTTTGCAAGCAGCAGATTACGCGCAGAAAAAAAGGATCTCAAGAAGATC
CTTTGATCTTTTCTACGGGGTCTGACGCTCAGTGGAACGAAAACTCACGTTAAGGGATTTTGGTCATGAG
ATTATCAAAAAGGATCTTCACCTAGATCCTTTTAAATTAAAAATGAAGTTTTAAATCAATCTAAAGTATA
TATGAGTAAACTTGGTCTGACAGTTACCAATGCTTAATCAGTGAGGCACCTATCTCAGCGATCTGTCTAT
TTCGTTCATCCATAGTTGCCTGACTCCCCGTCGTGTAGATAACTACGATACGGGAGGGCTTACCATCTGG
CCCCAGTGCTGCAATGATACCGCGAGACCCACGCTCACCGGCTCCAGATTTATCAGCAATAAACCAGCCA
GCCGGAAGGGCCGAGCGCAGAAGTGGTCCTGCAACTTTATCCGCCTCCATCCAGTCTATTAATTGTTGCC
GGGAAGCTAGAGTAAGTAGTTCGCCAGTTAATAGTTTGCGCAACGTTGTTGCCATTGCTACAGGCATCGT
GGTGTCACGCTCGTCGTTTGGTATGGCTTCATTCAGCTCCGGTTCCCAACGATCAAGGCGAGTTACATGA
TCCCCCATGTTGTGCAAAAAAGCGGTTAGCTCCTTCGGTCCTCCGATCGTTGTCAGAAGTAAGTTGGCCG
CAGTGTTATCACTCATGGTTATGGCAGCACTGCATAATTCTCTTACTGTCATGCCATCCGTAAGATGCTT
TTCTGTGACTGGTGAGTACTCAACCAAGTCATTCTGAGAATAGTGTATGCGGCGACCGAGTTGCTCTTGC
CCGGCGTCAATACGGGATAATACCGCGCCACATAGCAGAACTTTAAAAGTGCTCATCATTGGAAAACGTT
CTTCGGGGCGAAAACTCTCAAGGATCTTACCGCTGTTGAGATCCAGTTCGATGTAACCCACTCGTGCACC
CAACTGATCTTCAGCATCTTTTACTTTCACCAGCGTTTCTGGGTGAGCAAAAACAGGAAGGCAAAATGCC
GCAAAAAAGGGAATAAGGGCGACACGGAAATGTTGAATACTCATACTCTTCCTTTTTCAATATTATTGAA
GCATTTATCAGGGTTATTGTCTCATGAGCGGATACATATTTGAATGTATTTAGAAAAATAAACAAATAGG
GGTTCCGCGCACATTTCCCCGAAAAGTGCCACCTGATGCGGTGTGAAATACCGCACAGATGCGTAAGGAG
AAAATACCGCATCAGGAAATTGTAAGCGTTAATATTTTGTTAAAATT
Features (pLannotate 1.2.2; 16 found; start..end, strand, type, name):
    295..607     +  promoter       tight TRE promoter: Tet-responsive promoter PTight, consisting of seven tet operator sequences followed by the minimal CMV promoter
   6928..7632    +  CDS            mTFP1-Y67H: mTFP1-Y67H is a fluorescent protein published in 2008, derived from Clavularia sp.. It is reported to be a monomer.
   7753..8469    +  CDS            mEYFP: mEYFP is a basic (constitutively fluorescent) yellow fluorescent protein published in 2002, derived from Aequorea victoria. It is reported to be a very rapidly-maturing monomer.
   8614..10104   +  CDS            Eppk1 (fragment) (sequence partly withheld): EPIPL_MOUSE - Also known as EPPK. Experimental evidence at protein level: Swiss-Prot protein existence level 1. Cytoskeletal linker protein that connects to intermediate filaments and controls their reorganization in response to stress (PubMed:16382146, PubMed:20926261, PubMed:18285451, PubMed:25232867, PubMed:25617501, PubMed:23599337). In response to mechanical stress like wound healing, is associated with the machinery for cellular motility by slowing down keratinocyte migration and proliferation and accelerating keratin bundling in proliferating keratinocytes thus contributing to tissue ar
  11404..11485   -  polyA_signal   SV40 poly(A) signal: SV40 polyadenylation signal
  11508..11576   -  CDS            large T antigen (fragment): large T antigen from SV40 (simian virus 40)
  12208..12905   +  CDS            rtTA3 (fragment): reverse tetracycline transactivator 3 activates expression from Tet-responsive promoters in the presence of doxycycline
  12835..12945   +  CDS            VP48: 3 tandem repeats of the minimal activation domain of herpes simplex virus VP16 (Cheng et al., 2013)
  13015..13614   +  CDS            PuroR: puromycin N-acetyltransferase; pac from Streptomyces alboniger; confers resistance to puromycin
  13675..13899   +  polyA_signal   bGH poly(A) signal: bovine growth hormone polyadenylation signal
  13903..13924   +  promoter       SV40 promoter (fragment): SV40 enhancer and early promoter
  14396..14984   -  rep_origin     ori: high-copy-number ColE1/pMB1/pBR322/pUC origin of replication
  15155..16015   -  CDS            AmpR: β-lactamase; bla; confers resistance to ampicillin, carbenicillin, and related antibiotics
  16016..16120   -  promoter       AmpR promoter: bla
  16147..16197   +  misc_feature   bom (fragment): basis of mobility region from pBR322
  16198..16228   -  rep_origin     M13 ori (fragment): M13 bacteriophage origin of replication; arrow indicates direction of (+) strand synthesis
