[The description below was written by a language model from this plasmid's Addgene catalogue record and pLannotate feature annotations shown in this document.]
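Description:
Desmoplakin I acceptor only control (F40-based tension sensor) is a 16.2 kb mammalian expression plasmid built on pSBtet-Pur, a Sleeping Beauty transposon vector designed for stable, doxycycline-inducible expression after genomic integration. In bacteria it is maintained through a high-copy ColE1/pUC-type origin and ampicillin resistance. The annotated features include a tight Tet-responsive promoter (seven tet operators upstream of a minimal CMV promoter; listed as "TCE" in the catalogue) driving the insert, followed by an SV40 polyadenylation signal. A separate downstream cassette encodes a reverse tetracycline transactivator and puromycin N-acetyltransferase, terminated by a bGH poly(A) signal. This lets a single plasmid supply both the inducer-responsive activator and the puromycin marker for selecting mammalian cells. The transposon inverted repeats and the promoter for this second cassette are not annotated in the feature table.

The roughly 10.7 kb insert, cloned between retained SfiI sites, is human desmoplakin I (DSP) carrying an internal FRET tension sensor module placed after amino acid 1945. The module consists of mTFP1 as donor, the F40 linker peptide, and mEYFP as acceptor. Here mTFP1 carries a Y72G substitution that prevents chromophore formation, so only the yellow acceptor fluoresces. The annotation software labels this region as a related mTFP1 variant, and it tags part of the desmoplakin C-terminal region as an epiplakin fragment, most likely reflecting homology among plakin-family repeats rather than a separate insert.

The construct serves as a calibration control for desmosome tension measurements. It is used to correct for spectral bleedthrough, and it can be co-expressed with the matching donor-only control to estimate intermolecular FRET between neighbouring desmoplakin molecules.
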