Addgene plasmid #119189: Desmoplakin I acceptor only control (F40-based tension sensor)
Purpose: The acceptor (mEYFP) only control for the F40-based human desmoplakin I tension sensor can be used for bleedthrough calibration or with the donor only control to determine intermolecular FRET.
Depositing lab: Alex Dunn. Publication: Mechanical loading of desmosomes depends on the magnitude and orientation of external stress. Price AJ, Cost AL, Ungewiss H, Waschke J, Dunn AR, Grashoff C. Nat Commun. 2018 Dec 11;9(1):5284. doi: 10.1038/s41467-018-07523-0. PubMed 30538252.
Backbone
  Vector backbone: pSBtet-Pur
  Backbone manufacturer: Eric Kowarz
  Backbone size w/o insert (bp): 5569
  Total vector size (bp): 16228
  Vector type: Mammalian Expression ; Transposon
  Selectable markers: Puromycin
Growth in bacteria
  Bacterial resistance: Ampicillin, 100 μg/mL
  Growth temperature: 37°C
  Growth strain: NEB Stable
  Copy number: High Copy
Gene/Insert
  Gene/Insert name: human Desmoplakin I-[mTFP1(Y72G)-F40-mEYFP] (internal-1945) (alt name: Desmoplakin I acceptor only control (F40-based tension sensor))
  Species: H. sapiens (human)
  Insert size (bp): 10659
  Mutation: inserted F40-based tension sensor module after aa1945; Y72G in mTFP1 to disrupt chromophore formation
  GenBank ID: NM_004415.3
  Entrez Gene: DSP (a.k.a. DCWHKTA, DP)
  Promoter: TCE
  Tag / fusion protein: mTFP1-F40-mEYFP
  Cloning method: Restriction Enzyme; 5′ cloning site SfiI (not destroyed); 3′ cloning site SfiI (not destroyed)
  Sequencing primers: 5′ CCTGGAGCCAATTCCAACTCT; 3′ CACTGCATTCTTGTTGTGGTT
Resource information
  A portion of this plasmid was derived from a plasmid made by: Desmoplakin I-GFP (Addgene, #32227) from Kathleen Green used as a template for Desmoplakin I and pSBtet-Pur (Addgene plasmid #60507) from Eric Kowarz used as a backbone.
Terms and licenses: Academic/Nonprofit Terms; Industry Terms: Not Available to Industry
How to cite: Desmoplakin I acceptor only control (F40-based tension sensor) was a gift from Alex Dunn (Addgene plasmid # 119189 ; http://n2t.net/addgene:119189 ; RRID:Addgene_119189)
